Addgene plasmid #146444: pCMV-TAPtagC_H
Purpose: (Empty Backbone) Mammalian Expression vector
Depositing lab: Elisa Izaurralde. Depositing organization: Max Planck Institute for Developmental Biology.
Backbone
  Vector backbone: Unknown
  Vector type: Mammalian Expression
Growth in bacteria
  Bacterial resistance: Kanamycin, 50 μg/mL
  Growth temperature: 37°C
  Growth strain: DH5alpha
  Copy number: High Copy
Gene/Insert
  Gene/Insert name: None
Terms and licenses: Academic/Nonprofit Terms; Industry Terms: Not Available to Industry
Depositor comments: Plasmids from this collection were made available to the research community and donated after the lab closed. Please note that the sequence provided by the depositing laboratory may be theoretical/predicted or based on Sanger sequencing results. There may be discrepancies between sequencing results obtained by Addgene and the depositor sequence. If an Addgene verified sequence is not available, please contact before placing your order to request that our lab fully sequence the plasmid.
How to cite: pCMV-TAPtagC_H was a gift from Elisa Izaurralde (Addgene plasmid # 146444 ; http://n2t.net/addgene:146444 ; RRID:Addgene_146444)
