[The description below was written by a language model from this plasmid's Addgene catalogue record and pLannotate feature annotations shown in this document.]
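Description:
pCMV-TAPtagC_H is an empty mammalian expression backbone of about 4.6 kb, designed for fusing a protein of interest to a C-terminal tandem affinity purification (TAP) tag. The parental backbone is recorded as unknown and no insert is present. In bacteria it replicates from a high-copy ColE1/pUC-type origin and is selected with kanamycin. An f1 phage origin is also present, which in principle allows single-stranded DNA production.

The expression cassette is driven by the human cytomegalovirus immediate-early enhancer and promoter, followed by a multiple cloning site. Immediately downstream lie a calmodulin-binding peptide (annotated as a fragment) and two IgG-binding units of Staphylococcus aureus protein A, and the cassette ends in an SV40 polyadenylation signal. An open reading frame cloned in frame into the MCS without a stop codon would therefore carry the CBP and protein A modules at its C-terminus, the classic TAP arrangement. This tag allows sequential capture on IgG and, in the presence of calcium, on calmodulin resin. The gap between the CBP and protein A features is not annotated, so the record does not confirm a protease cleavage site there. The meaning of the "_H" suffix is likewise not stated.

A second cassette places the Tn5 NeoR/KanR gene under tandem bacterial (bla) and SV40 early promoters with an HSV TK polyadenylation signal. It gives kanamycin resistance in E. coli and G418 selection in mammalian cells for stable line generation. The short large T antigen, ble and bGH poly(A) hits are fragments, most likely residual sequence flanking neighbouring elements rather than functional parts. The vector is suited to expressing tagged proteins in mammalian cells to purify native complexes and identify interaction partners.
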