Features (pLannotate 1.2.2; 16 found; start..end, strand, type, name):
     61..364     +  enhancer       CMV enhancer: human cytomegalovirus immediate early enhancer
    365..568     +  promoter       CMV promoter: human cytomegalovirus (CMV) immediate early promoter
    609..665     +  misc_feature   MCS: multiple cloning site
    688..758     +  CDS            CBP (fragment): calmodulin-binding peptide derived from skeletal muscle myosin light chain kinase; binds calmodulin with nanomolar affinity in the presence of calcium
    846..1019    +  CDS            ProtA: IgG-binding unit of Staphylococcus aureus protein A
   1023..1193    +  CDS            ProtA: IgG-binding unit of Staphylococcus aureus protein A
   1248..1331    +  CDS            large T antigen (fragment): large T antigen from SV40 (simian virus 40)
   1354..1475    +  polyA_signal   SV40 poly(A) signal: SV40 polyadenylation signal
   1509..1937    -  rep_origin     f1 ori (sequence partly withheld): f1 bacteriophage origin of replication; arrow indicates direction of (+) strand synthesis
   1964..2068    +  promoter       AmpR promoter: bla
   2070..2427    +  promoter       SV40 promoter: SV40 enhancer and early promoter
   2462..3256    +  CDS            NeoR/KanR: aminoglycoside phosphotransferase from Tn5; aph(3')-II (or nptII); confers resistance to neomycin, kanamycin, and G418 (Geneticin®)
   3277..3429    +  CDS            ble (fragment): BLE_KLEPN - Experimental evidence at protein level: Swiss-Prot protein existence level 1. Binding protein with a strong affinity to the bleomycin family of antibiotics. Binds to CL990; an antimitotic-antibiotic compound. From Klebsiella pneumoniae.
   3488..3535    +  polyA_signal   HSV TK poly(A) signal: herpes simplex virus thymidine kinase polyadenylation signal (Cole and Stacy, 1985)
   3626..3642    -  polyA_signal   bGH poly(A) signal (fragment): bovine growth hormone polyadenylation signal
   3864..4452    +  rep_origin     ori: high-copy-number ColE1/pMB1/pBR322/pUC origin of replication
>Addgene plasmid #146444 | pCMV-TAPtagC_H | addgene full sequence | sequence record 421001 | Addgene NGS Result
TAGTTATTAATAGTAATCAATTACGGGGTCATTAGTTCATAGCCCATATATGGAGTTCCGCGTTACATAA
CTTACGGTAAATGGCCCGCCTGGCTGACCGCCCAACGACCCCCGCCCATTGACGTCAATAATGACGTATG
TTCCCATAGTAACGCCAATAGGGACTTTCCATTGACGTCAATGGGTGGAGTATTTACGGTAAACTGCCCA
CTTGGCAGTACATCAAGTGTATCATATGCCAAGTACGCCCCCTATTGACGTCAATGACGGTAAATGGCCC
GCCTGGCATTATGCCCAGTACATGACCTTATGGGACTTTCCTACTTGGCAGTACATCTACGTATTAGTCA
TCGCTATTACCATGGTGATGCGGTTTTGGCAGTACATCAATGGGCGTGGATAGCGGTTTGACTCACGGGG
ATTTCCAAGTCTCCACCCCATTGACGTCAATGGGAGTTTGTTTTGGCACCAAAATCAACGGGACTTTCCA
AAATGTCGTAACAACTCCGCCCCATTGACGCAAATGGGCGGTAGGCGTGTACGGTGGGAGGTCTATATAA
GCAGAGCTGGTTTAGTGAACCGTCAGATCCGCTAGCGCTACCGGACTCAGATCTCGAGCTCAAGCTTCGA
ATTCTGCAGTCGACGGTACCGCGGGCCCGGGATCCATCGCCACCATGGAAAAGAGAAGATGGAAAAAGAA
TTTCATAGCCGTCTCAGCAGCCAACCGCTTTAAGAAAATCTCATCCTCCGGGGCACTTGATTATGATATT
CCAACTACTGCTAGCGAGAATTTGTATTTTCAGGGTGAGCTCAAAACCGCGGCTCTTGCGCAACACGATG
AAGCCGTGGACAACAAATTCAACAAAGAACAACAAAACGCGTTCTATGAGATCTTACATTTACCTAACTT
AAACGAAGAACAACGAAACGCCTTCATCCAAAGTTTAAAAGATGACCCAAGCCAAAGCGCTAACCTTTTA
GCAGAAGCTAAAAAGCTAAATGATGCTCAGGCGCCGAAAGTAGACAACAAATTCAACAAAGAACAACAAA
ACGCGTTCTATGAGATCTTACATTTACCTAACTTAAACGAAGAACAACGAAACGCCTTCATCCAAAGTTT
AAAAGATGACCCAAGCCAAAGCGCTAACCTTTTAGCAGAAGCTAAAAAGCTAAATGATGCTCAGGCGCCG
AAAGTAGACGCGAATTCCGCGGGGAAGTCAACCAAGCTTTAGGCGGCCGCGACTCTAGATCATAATCAGC
CATACCACATTTGTAGAGGTTTTACTTGCTTTAAAAAACCTCCCACACCTCCCCCTGAACCTGAAACATA
AAATGAATGCAATTGTTGTTGTTAACTTGTTTATTGCAGCTTATAATGGTTACAAATAAAGCAATAGCAT
CACAAATTTCACAAATAAAGCATTTTTTTCACTGCATTCTAGTTGTGGTTTGTCCAAACTCATCAATGTA
TCTTAAGGCGTAAATTGTAAGCGTTAATATTTTGTTAAAATTCGCGTTAAATTTTTGTTAAATCAGCTCA
TTTTTTAACCAATAGGCCGAAATCGGCAAAATCCCTTATAAATCAAAAGAATAGACCGAGATAGGGT
[37 nt withheld, positions 1608-1644]
AAAGAACGTGGACTCCAACGTCAAAGG
[49 nt withheld, positions 1672-1720]
T
[91 nt withheld, positions 1722-1812]
G
[124 nt withheld, positions 1814-1937]
CAGGTGGCACTTTTCGGGGAAATGTGCGCGGAACCCCTATTTGTTTATTTTTCTAAATACATTCAAATAT
GTATCCGCTCATGAGACAATAACCCTGATAAATGCTTCAATAATATTGAAAAAGGAAGAGTCCTGAGGCG
GAAAGAACCAGCTGTGGAATGTGTGTCAGTTAGGGTGTGGAAAGTCCCCAGGCTCCCCAGCAGGCAGAAG
TATGCAAAGCATGCATCTCAATTAGTCAGCAACCAGGTGTGGAAAGTCCCCAGGCTCCCCAGCAGGCAGA
AGTATGCAAAGCATGCATCTCAATTAGTCAGCAACCATAGTCCCGCCCCTAACTCCGCCCATCCCGCCCC
TAACTCCGCCCAGTTCCGCCCATTCTCCGCCCCATGGCTGACTAATTTTTTTTATTTATGCAGAGGCCGA
GGCCGCCTCGGCCTCTGAGCTATTCCAGAAGTAGTGAGGAGGCTTTTTTGGAGGCCTAGGCTTTTGCAAA
GATCGATCAAGAGACAGGATGAGGATCGTTTCGCATGATTGAACAAGATGGATTGCACGCAGGTTCTCCG
GCCGCTTGGGTGGAGAGGCTATTCGGCTATGACTGGGCACAACAGACAATCGGCTGCTCTGATGCCGCCG
TGTTCCGGCTGTCAGCGCAGGGGCGCCCGGTTCTTTTTGTCAAGACCGACCTGTCCGGTGCCCTGAATGA
ACTGCAAGACGAGGCAGCGCGGCTATCGTGGCTGGCCACGACGGGCGTTCCTTGCGCAGCTGTGCTCGAC
GTTGTCACTGAAGCGGGAAGGGACTGGCTGCTATTGGGCGAAGTGCCGGGGCAGGATCTCCTGTCATCTC
ACCTTGCTCCTGCCGAGAAAGTATCCATCATGGCTGATGCAATGCGGCGGCTGCATACGCTTGATCCGGC
TACCTGCCCATTCGACCACCAAGCGAAACATCGCATCGAGCGAGCACGTACTCGGATGGAAGCCGGTCTT
GTCGATCAGGATGATCTGGACGAAGAGCATCAGGGGCTCGCGCCAGCCGAACTGTTCGCCAGGCTCAAGG
CGAGCATGCCCGACGGCGAGGATCTCGTCGTGACCCATGGCGATGCCTGCTTGCCGAATATCATGGTGGA
AAATGGCCGCTTTTCTGGATTCATCGACTGTGGCCGGCTGGGTGTGGCGGACCGCTATCAGGACATAGCG
TTGGCTACCCGTGATATTGCTGAAGAGCTTGGCGGCGAATGGGCTGACCGCTTCCTCGTGCTTTACGGTA
TCGCCGCTCCCGATTCGCAGCGCATCGCCTTCTATCGCCTTCTTGACGAGTTCTTCTGAGCGGGACTCTG
GGGTTCGAAATGACCGACCAAGCGACGCCCAACCTGCCATCACGAGATTTCGATTCCACCGCCGCCTTCT
ATGAAAGGTTGGGCTTCGGAATCGTTTTCCGGGACGCCGGCTGGATGATCCTCCAGCGCGGGGATCTCAT
GCTGGAGTTCTTCGCCCACCCTAGGGGGAGGCTAACTGAAACACGGAAGGAGACAATACCGGAAGGAACC
CGCGCTATGACGGCAATAAAAAGACAGAATAAAACGCACGGTGTTGGGTCGTTTGTTCATAAACGCGGGG
TTCGGTCCCAGGGCTGGCACTCTGTCGATACCCCACCGAGACCCCATTGGGGCCAATACGCCCGCGTTTC
TTCCTTTTCCCCACCCCACCCCCCAAGTTCGGGTGAAGGCCCAGGGCTCGCAGCCAACGTCGGGGCGGCA
GGCCCTGCCATAGCCTCAGGTTACTCATATATACTTTAGATTGATTTAAAACTTCATTTTTAATTTAAAA
GGATCTAGGTGAAGATCCTTTTTGATAATCTCATGACCAAAATCCCTTAACGTGAGTTTTCGTTCCACTG
AGCGTCAGACCCCGTAGAAAAGATCAAAGGATCTTCTTGAGATCCTTTTTTTCTGCGCGTAATCTGCTGC
TTGCAAACAAAAAAACCACCGCTACCAGCGGTGGTTTGTTTGCCGGATCAAGAGCTACCAACTCTTTTTC
CGAAGGTAACTGGCTTCAGCAGAGCGCAGATACCAAATACTGTTCTTCTAGTGTAGCCGTAGTTAGGCCA
CCACTTCAAGAACTCTGTAGCACCGCCTACATACCTCGCTCTGCTAATCCTGTTACCAGTGGCTGCTGCC
AGTGGCGATAAGTCGTGTCTTACCGGGTTGGACTCAAGACGATAGTTACCGGATAAGGCGCAGCGGTCGG
GCTGAACGGGGGGTTCGTGCACACAGCCCAGCTTGGAGCGAACGACCTACACCGAACTGAGATACCTACA
GCGTGAGCTATGAGAAAGCGCCACGCTTCCCGAAGGGAGAAAGGCGGACAGGTATCCGGTAAGCGGCAGG
GTCGGAACAGGAGAGCGCACGAGGGAGCTTCCAGGGGGAAACGCCTGGTATCTTTATAGTCCTGTCGGGT
TTCGCCACCTCTGACTTGAGCGTCGATTTTTGTGATGCTCGTCAGGGGGGCGGAGCCTATGGAAAAACGC
CAGCAACGCGGCCTTTTTACGGTTCCTGGCCTTTTGCTGGCCTTTTGCTCACATGTTCTTTCCTGCGTTA
TCCCCTGATTCTGTGGATAACCGTATTACCGCCATGCAT
